Addgene plasmid #103554: LSB-hsa-miR-485-5p
Purpose: Used to sense miRNA activity using fluorescence based tools. hsa-miR-485-5p target in 3' UTR of of mKate. miRNA activity can be measured by the repression of mKate2 relative to EBFP2 fluorescent proteins . Plasmid is inherently unstable; please see Depositor Comments
Depositing lab: Ron Weiss. Depositing organization: Massachusetts Institute of Technology. Publication: A mixed antagonistic/synergistic miRNA repression model enables accurate predictions of multi-input miRNA sensor activity. Gam JJ, Babb J, Weiss R. Nat Commun. 2018 Jun 22;9(1):2430. doi: 10.1038/s41467-018-04575-0. PubMed 29934631.
Backbone
  Vector backbone: Low Sensor Backbone (LSB)
  Vector type: Mammalian Expression, Synthetic Biology
Growth in bacteria
  Bacterial resistance: Ampicillin and Kanamycin, 100 & 50 μg/mL
  Growth temperature: 30°C
  Growth strain: NEB Stable
  Copy number: High Copy
Gene/Insert
  Gene/Insert name: hsa-miR-485-5p target
  Species: H. sapiens (human)
  Entrez Gene: MIR485 (a.k.a. MIRN485, hsa-mir-485, mir-485)
  Promoter: EF-1a
  Cloning method: Gibson Cloning
Terms and licenses: Academic/Nonprofit Terms; Industry Terms: Not Available to Industry
Depositor comments: Please note that this plasmid is inherently unstable due to a repeating poly A element. We recommend performing a diagnostic digest on multiple colonies upon receipt. The depositors would like to note the presence of several discrepancies between the depositor sequence and physical plasmid sequence. In particular, the sequences upstream and downstream of the puromycin coding region have 10 bp insertions which do not affect the ability to perform puromycin selection. The sequences for those regions within the physical plasmids are as follows: Upstream of Puro: GAATTCGACCGCCTGTCTCAAGGTGCCACC; Downstream of Puro: GCTTTGAGACTACGCGTGAATTCACTCCTC. Please contact if you are interested in this plasmid prior to placing an order.
How to cite: LSB-hsa-miR-485-5p was a gift from Ron Weiss (Addgene plasmid # 103554 ; http://n2t.net/addgene:103554 ; RRID:Addgene_103554)
