[The description below was written by a language model from this plasmid's Addgene catalogue record and pLannotate feature annotations shown in this document.]
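Description:
LSB-hsa-miR-485-5p is an 11 kb mammalian expression plasmid built on the Low Sensor Backbone (LSB), designed as a two-colour fluorescent sensor of microRNA activity. It replicates in E. coli from a high-copy ColE1/pUC-type origin and carries both AmpR (β-lactamase) and KanR (aminoglycoside phosphotransferase) markers, so it is selected with ampicillin and kanamycin together. A puromycin N-acetyltransferase coding sequence followed by a rabbit β-globin poly(A) signal is also present for selection in mammalian cells. The feature table does not annotate a promoter for it, and the depositor notes short insertions flanking this region in the physical plasmid that do not impair puromycin selection.

The payload consists of two parallel transcription units, each driven by the human EF-1α core promoter with its intron A and terminated by a rabbit β-globin poly(A) signal. Both units are flanked by Gateway attB4/attB1/attB2 sites left over from modular assembly. One unit expresses the red fluorescent protein mKate2. According to the record, it carries a target site for human miR-485-5p in its 3' UTR, although the site is not annotated in the feature table. The other unit expresses the blue protein EBFP2 without a target and serves as an internal reference for transfection and expression level. When miR-485-5p is active in the cell, the mKate2 transcript is repressed, so the ratio of mKate2 to EBFP2 fluorescence reports miRNA activity. The repeated poly(A) elements make the plasmid inherently unstable, and the depositor advises checking several colonies for rearrangements. The depositor also reports several discrepancies between the deposited sequence and the physical plasmid.
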