Features (pLannotate 1.2.2; 28 found; start..end, strand, type, name):
     87..675     -  rep_origin     ori: high-copy-number ColE1/pMB1/pBR322/pUC origin of replication
    846..1706    -  CDS            AmpR: β-lactamase; bla; confers resistance to ampicillin, carbenicillin, and related antibiotics
   1707..1778    -  promoter       AmpR promoter: bla
   1857..2456    +  CDS            PuroR: puromycin N-acetyltransferase; pac from Streptomyces alboniger; confers resistance to puromycin
   2461..2541    +  CDS            HBB (fragment): HBB_PONPY - Experimental evidence at transcript level: Swiss-Prot protein existence level 2. Involved in oxygen transport from the lung to the various peripheral tissues. From Pongo pygmaeus (Bornean orangutan).
   2612..2667    +  polyA_signal   β-globin poly(A) signal: rabbit β-globin polyadenylation signal (Gil and Proudfoot, 1987)
   3646..3666    +  protein_bind   attB4: mutant version of attB; core recombination site for the Gateway® BP reaction BP Clonase™
   3734..3945    +  promoter       EF-1α core promoter: core promoter for human elongation factor EF-1α
   3946..4884    +  intron         EF-1α intron A: intron upstream of the start codon of human EF-1α
   4911..4931    +  protein_bind   attB1: mutant version of attB; core recombination site for the Gateway® BP reaction BP Clonase™
   4951..5646    +  CDS            mKate2: mKate2 is a basic (constitutively fluorescent) red fluorescent protein published in 2009, derived from Entacmaea quadricolor. It is reported to be a rapidly-maturing monomer with moderate acid sensitivity.
   5666..5690    -  protein_bind   attB2: mutant version of attB; recombination site for the Gateway® BP reaction BP Clonase™
   5834..5908    +  CDS            HBB (fragment): HBB_PONPY - Experimental evidence at transcript level: Swiss-Prot protein existence level 2. Involved in oxygen transport from the lung to the various peripheral tissues. From Pongo pygmaeus (Bornean orangutan).
   5979..6034    +  polyA_signal   β-globin poly(A) signal: rabbit β-globin polyadenylation signal (Gil and Proudfoot, 1987)
   6418..6443    +  misc_feature   SA: splice acceptor site
   7115..7135    +  protein_bind   attB4: mutant version of attB; core recombination site for the Gateway® BP reaction BP Clonase™
   7203..7414    +  promoter       EF-1α core promoter: core promoter for human elongation factor EF-1α
   7415..8353    +  intron         EF-1α intron A: intron upstream of the start codon of human EF-1α
   8380..8400    +  protein_bind   attB1: mutant version of attB; core recombination site for the Gateway® BP reaction BP Clonase™
   8411..9127    +  CDS            EBFP2: EBFP2 is a basic (constitutively fluorescent) blue fluorescent protein published in 2007, derived from Aequorea victoria. It is reported to be a rapidly-maturing monomer with moderate acid sensitivity.
   9135..9159    -  protein_bind   attB2: mutant version of attB; recombination site for the Gateway® BP reaction BP Clonase™
   9163..9243    +  CDS            HBB (fragment): HBB_PONPY - Experimental evidence at transcript level: Swiss-Prot protein existence level 2. Involved in oxygen transport from the lung to the various peripheral tissues. From Pongo pygmaeus (Bornean orangutan).
   9314..9369    +  polyA_signal   β-globin poly(A) signal: rabbit β-globin polyadenylation signal (Gil and Proudfoot, 1987)
   9752..9774    -  protein_bind   lac operator (fragment): The lac repressor binds to the lac operator to inhibit transcription in E. coli. This inhibition can be relieved by adding lactose or isopropyl-β-D-thiogalactopyranoside (IPTG). lac repressor encoded by lacI
   9778..9808    -  promoter       lac promoter: promoter for the E. coli lac operon
   9823..9844    -  protein_bind   CAP binding site: CAP binding activates transcription in the presence of cAMP. E. coli catabolite activator protein
   9857..9896    -  CDS            lacI (fragment): lac repressor; lacI; The lac repressor binds to the lac operator to inhibit transcription in E. coli. This inhibition can be relieved by adding lactose or isopropyl-β-D-thiogalactopyranoside (IPTG).
  10069..10878   +  CDS            KanR: aminoglycoside phosphotransferase; aph(3')-Ia; confers resistance to kanamycin in bacteria or G418 (Geneticin®) in eukaryotes
>Addgene plasmid #103554 | LSB-hsa-miR-485-5p | depositor full sequence | sequence record 196156 | Full Sequence
AATTGAGGGGATAACGCAGGAAAGAACATGTGAGCAAAAGGCCAGCAAAAGGCCAGGAACCGTAAAAAGG
CCGCGTTGCTGGCGTTTTTCCATAGGCTCCGCCCCCCTGACGAGCATCACAAAAATCGACGCTCAAGTCA
GAGGTGGCGAAACCCGACAGGACTATAAAGATACCAGGCGTTTCCCCCTGGAAGCTCCCTCGTGCGCTCT
CCTGTTCCGACCCTGCCGCTTACCGGATACCTGTCCGCCTTTCTCCCTTCGGGAAGCGTGGCGCTTTCTC
ATAGCTCACGCTGTAGGTATCTCAGTTCGGTGTAGGTCGTTCGCTCCAAGCTGGGCTGTGTGCACGAACC
CCCCGTTCAGCCCGACCGCTGCGCCTTATCCGGTAACTATCGTCTTGAGTCCAACCCGGTAAGACACGAC
TTATCGCCACTGGCAGCAGCCACTGGTAACAGGATTAGCAGAGCGAGGTATGTAGGCGGTGCTACAGAGT
TCTTGAAGTGGTGGCCTAACTACGGCTACACTAGAAGAACAGTATTTGGTATCTGCGCTCTGCTGAAGCC
AGTTACCTTCGGAAAAAGAGTTGGTAGCTCTTGATCCGGCAAACAAACCACCGCTGGTAGCGGTGGTTTT
TTTGTTTGCAAGCAGCAGATTACGCGCAGAAAAAAAGGATCTCAAGAAGATCCTTTGATCTTTTCTACGG
GGTCTGACGCTCAGTGGAACGAAAACTCACGTTAAGGGATTTTGGTCATGAGATTATCAAAAAGGATCTT
CACCTAGATCCTTTTAAATTAAAAATGAAGTTTTAAATCAATCTAAAGTATATATGAGTAAACTTGGTCT
GACAGTTACCAATGCTTAATCAGTGAGGCACCTATCTCAGCGATCTGTCTATTTCGTTCATCCATAGTTG
CCTGACTCCCCGTCGTGTAGATAACTACGATACGGGAGGGCTTACCATCTGGCCCCAGTGCTGCAATGAT
ACCGCGAGAACCACGCTCACCGGCTCCAGATTTATCAGCAATAAACCAGCCAGCCGGAAGGGCCGAGCGC
AGAAGTGGTCCTGCAACTTTATCCGCCTCCATCCAGTCTATTAATTGTTGCCGGGAAGCTAGAGTAAGTA
GTTCGCCAGTTAATAGTTTGCGCAACGTTGTTGCCATTGCTACAGGCATCGTGGTGTCACGCTCGTCGTT
TGGTATGGCTTCATTCAGCTCCGGTTCCCAACGATCAAGGCGAGTTACATGATCCCCCATGTTGTGCAAA
AAAGCGGTTAGCTCCTTCGGTCCTCCGATCGTTGTCAGAAGTAAGTTGGCCGCAGTGTTATCACTCATGG
TTATGGCAGCACTGCATAATTCTCTTACTGTCATGCCATCCGTAAGATGCTTTTCTGTGACTGGTGAGTA
CTCAACCAAGTCATTCTGAGAATAGTGTATGCGGCGACCGAGTTGCTCTTGCCCGGCGTCAATACGGGAT
AATACCGCGCCACATAGCAGAACTTTAAAAGTGCTCATCATTGGAAAACGTTCTTCGGGGCGAAAACTCT
CAAGGATCTTACCGCTGTTGAGATCCAGTTCGATGTAACCCACTCGTGCACCCAACTGATCTTCAGCATC
TTTTACTTTCACCAGCGTTTCTGGGTGAGCAAAAACAGGAAGGCAAAATGCCGCAAAAAAGGGAATAAGG
GCGACACGGAAATGTTGAATACTCATACTCTTCCTTTTTCAATATTATTGAAGCATTTATCAGGGTTATT
GTCTCATGAGCGGATACATATTTGAATGTAGCTCCGAATTTCTCGAGGGCTTGTCGACGACGGCGGTCTC
CGTCGTCAGGATCATGAATTCGACCCGCCTGCCACCATGACCGAGTACAAGCCCACGGTGCGCCTCGCCA
CCCGCGACGACGTCCCCCGGGCCGTACGCACCCTCGCCGCCGCGTTCGCCGACTACCCCGCCACGCGCCA
CACCGTCGACCCGGACCGCCACATCGAGCGGGTCACCGAGCTGCAAGAACTCTTCCTCACGCGCGTCGGG
CTCGACATCGGCAAGGTGTGGGTCGCGGACGACGGCGCCGCGGTGGCGGTCTGGACCACGCCGGAGAGCG
TCGAAGCGGGGGCGGTGTTCGCCGAGATCGGCCCGCGCATGGCCGAGTTGAGCGGTTCCCGGCTGGCCGC
GCAGCAACAGATGGAAGGCCTCCTGGCGCCGCACCGGCCCAAGGAGCCCGCGTGGTTCCTGGCCACCGTC
GGCGTCTCGCCCGACCACCAGGGCAAGGGTCTGGGCAGCGCCGTCGTGCTCCCCGGAGTGGAGGCGGCCG
AGCGCGCCGGGGTGCCCGCCTTCCTGGAGACATCCGCGCCCCGCAACCTCCCCTTCTACGAGCGGCTCGG
CTTCACCGTCACCGCCGACGTCGAGGTGCCCGAAGGACCGCGCACCTGGTGCATGACCCGCAAGCCCGGT
GCCTGATACGCGTGAATTCACTCCTCAGGTGCAGGCTGCCTATCAGAAGGTGGTGGCTGGTGTGGCCAAT
GCCCTGGCTCACAAATACCACTGAGATCTTTTTCCCTCTGCCAAAAATTATGGGGACATCATGAAGCCCC
TTGAGCATCTGACTTCTGGCTAATAAAGGAAATTTATTTTCATTGCAATAGTGTGTTGGAATTTTTTGTG
TCTCTCACTCGGAAGGACATATGGGAGGGCAAATCATTTAAAACATCAGAATGAGTATTTGGTTTAGAGT
TTGGCAACATATGCCCATATGCTGGCTGCCATGAACAAAGGTTGGCTATAAAGAGGTCATCAGTATATGA
AACAGCCCCCTGCTGTCCATTCCTTATTCCATAGAAAAGCCTTGACTTGAGGTTAGATTTTTTTTATATT
TTGTTTTGTGTTATTTTTTTCTTTAACATCCCTAAAATTTTCCTTACATGTTTTACTAGCCAGATTTTTC
CTCCTCTCCTGACTACTCCCAGTCATAGCTGTCCCTCTTCTCTTATGGAGATCCCTCGACCTGCAGCCCA
AGCTTGAATTCTCTAGAATTACCCTGTTATCCCTATGCTTGGTTTACCGAGCTCTTATTGGTTTTCAAAC
TTCATTGACTGTGCCCAACGCGCCTGGGAGCTCACGGGGACAGCCCCCCCCCAAAGCCCCCAGGGATGTA
ATTACGTCCCTCCCCCGCTAGGGGGCAGCAGCGAGCCGCCCGGGGCTCCGCTCCGGTCCGGCGCTCCCCC
CGCATCCCCGAGCCGGCAGCGTGCGGGGACAGCCCGGGCACGGGGAAGGTGGCACGGGATCGCTTTCCTC
TGAACGCTTCTCGCTGCTCTTTGAGCCTGCAGACACCTGGGGGGATACGGGGAAAAAGCTAGGCTGAAAG
ACCGGTTCTTAGAATGACACGCGCCTGGGAGCTCACGGGGACAGCCCCCCCCCAAAGCCCCCAGGGATGT
AATTACGTCCCTCCCCCGCTAGGGGGCAGCAGCGAGCCGCCCGGGGCTCCGCTCCGGTCCGGCGCTCCCC
CCGCATCCCCGAGCCGGCAGCGTGCGGGGACAGCCCGGGCACGGGGAAGGTGGCACGGGATCGCTTTCCT
CTGAACGCTTCTCGCTGCTCTTTGAGCCTGCAGACACCTGGGGGGATACGGGGAAAAAGCTAACTTCTGA
GACGACAACTTTGTATAGAAAAGTTGGCTCCGAATTCGCCCTTGACAGCAGAGATCCAGTTTGGTTAATT
AATTGGCTCCGGTGCCCGTCAGTGGGCAGAGCGCACATCGCCCACAGTCCCCGAGAAGTTGTGGGGAGGG
GTCGGCAATTGAACCGGTGCCTAGAGAAGGTGGCGCGGGGTAAACTGGGAAAGTGATGTCGTGTACTGGC
TCCGCCTTTTTCCCGAGGGTGGGGGAGAACCGTATATAAGTGCAGTAGTCGCCGTGAACGTTCTTTTTCG
CAACGGGTTTGCCGCCAGAACACAGGTAAGTGCCGTGTGTGGTTCCCGCGGGCCTGGCCTCTTTACGGGT
TATGGCCCTTGCGTGCCTTGAATTACTTCCACCTGGCTGCAGTACGTGATTCTTGATCCCGAGCTTCGGG
TTGGAAGTGGGTGGGAGAGTTCGAGGCCTTGCGCTTAAGGAGCCCCTTCGCCTCGTGCTTGAGTTGAGGC
CTGGCCTGGGCGCTGGGGCCGCCGCGTGCGAATCTGGTGGCACCTTCGCGCCTGTCTCGCTGCTTTCGAT
AAGTCTCTAGCCATTTAAAATTTTTGATGACCTGCTGCGACGCTTTTTTTCTGGCAAGATAGTCTTGTAA
ATGCGGGCCAAGATCTGCACACTGGTATTTCGGTTTTTGGGGCCGCGGGCGGCGACGGGGCCCGTGCGTC
CCAGCGCACATGTTCGGCGAGGCGGGGCCTGCGAGCGCGGCCACCGAGAATCGGACGGGGGTAGTCTCAA
GCTGGCCGGCCTGCTCTGGTGCCTGGCCTCGCGCCGCCGTGTATCGCCCCGCCCTGGGCGGCAAGGCTGG
CCCGGTCGGCACCAGTTGCGTGAGCGGAAAGATGGCCGCTTCCCGGCCCTGCTGCAGGGAGCTCAAAATG
GAGGACGCGGCGCTCGGGAGAGCGGGCGGGTGAGTCACCCACACAAAGGAAAAGGGCCTTTCCGTCCTCA
GCCGTCGCTTCATGTGACTCCACGGAGTACCGGGCGCCGTCCAGGCACCTCGATTAGTTCTCGAGCTTTT
GGAGTACGTCGTCTTTAGGTTGGGGGGAGGGGTTTTATGCGATGGAGTTTCCCCACACTGAGTGGGTGGA
GACTGAAGTTAGGCCAGCTTGGCACTTGATGTAATTCTCCTTGGAATTTGCCCTTTTTGAGTTTGGATCT
TGGTTCATTCTCAAGCCTCAGACAGTGGTTCAAAGTTTTTTTCTTCCATTTCAGGTGTCGTGAGAAGGGC
GAATTCGACCCAAGTTTGTACAAAAAAGCAGGCTGGATCCAGGTGCCACCATGGTGAGCGAGCTGATTAA
GGAGAACATGCACATGAAGCTGTACATGGAGGGCACCGTGAACAACCACCACTTCAAGTGCACATCCGAG
GGCGAAGGCAAGCCCTACGAGGGCACCCAGACCATGAGAATCAAGGCGGTCGAGGGCGGCCCTCTCCCCT
TCGCCTTCGACATCCTGGCTACCAGCTTCATGTACGGCAGCAAAACCTTCATCAACCACACCCAGGGCAT
CCCCGACTTCTTTAAGCAGTCCTTCCCCGAGGGCTTCACATGGGAGAGAGTCACCACATACGAAGATGGG
GGCGTGCTGACCGCTACCCAGGACACCAGCCTCCAGGACGGCTGCCTCATCTACAACGTCAAGATCAGAG
GGGTGAACTTCCCATCCAACGGCCCTGTGATGCAGAAGAAAACACTCGGCTGGGAGGCCTCCACCGAGAC
ACTGTACCCCGCTGACGGCGGCCTGGAAGGCAGAGCCGACATGGCCCTGAAGCTCGTGGGCGGGGGCCAC
CTGATCTGCAACCTTAAGACCACATACAGATCCAAGAAACCCGCTAAGAACCTCAAGATGCCCGGCGTCT
ACTATGTGGACAGGAGACTGGAAAGAATCAAGGAGGCCGACAAAGAGACATACGTCGAGCAGCACGAGGT
GGCTGTGGCCAGATACTGCGACCTCCCTAGCAAACTGGGGCACAAACTTAATTGAGAATTCTACCACCCA
GCTTTCTTGTACAAAGTGGTACGTCTCAAGACCAGAGGTCTCTGCTTATGAGCGGGAATTCATCACGGCC
AGCCTCTGAATTCATCACGGCCAGCCTCTGAATTCATCACGGCCAGCCTCTGAATTCATCACGGCCAGCC
TCTCAACCAGAAGAGACCTGTGCTTCACTCCTCAGGTGCAGGCTGCCTATCAGAAGGTGGTGGCTGGTGT
GGCCAATGCCCTGGCTCACAAATACCACTGAGATCTTTTTCCCTCTGCCAAAAATTATGGGGACATCATG
AAGCCCCTTGAGCATCTGACTTCTGGCTAATAAAGGAAATTTATTTTCATTGCAATAGTGTGTTGGAATT
TTTTGTGTCTCTCACTCGGAAGGACATATGGGAGGGCAAATCATTTAAAACATCAGAATGAGTATTTGGT
TTAGAGTTTGGCAACATATGCCCATATGCTGGCTGCCATGAACAAAGGTTGGCTATAAAGAGGTCATCAG
TATATGAAACAGCCCCCTGCTGTCCATTCCTTATTCCATAGAAAAGCCTTGACTTGAGGTTAGATTTTTT
TTATATTTTGTTTTGTGTTATTTTTTTCTTTAACATCCCTAAAATTTTCCTTACATGTTTTACTAGCCAG
ATTTTTCCTCCTCTCCTGACTACTCCCAGTCATAGCTGTCCCTCTTCTCTTATGGAGATCCCGAGCGGTG
CGTTTTTATGCTTGTAGTATTGTATAATGTTTTTAAGATCCAAGCTTCTGACCTCTTCTCTTCCTCCCAC
AGGGCCTCGAGACAATTGCATCGATGGTACCAGTGAAAGTCTGCAATGAATTCGAGTTGGCGCGCCTGTC
ATTCTAAATCTCTCTTTCAGCCTAAAGCTTTTTCCCCGTATCCCCCCAGGTGTCTGCAGGCTCAAAGAGC
AGCGAGAAGCGTTCAGAGGAAAGCGATCCCGTGCCACCTTCCCCGTGCCCGGGCTGTCCCCGCACGCTGC
CGGCTCGGGGATGCGGGGGGAGCGCCGGACCGGAGCGGAGCCCCGGGCGGCTCGCTGCTGCCCCCTAGCG
GGGGAGGGACGTAATTACATCCCTGGGGGCTTTGGGAGGGGGCTGTCCCCGTGAGCTCCCAGGCGCGCCT
GTCATTCTAAATCTCTCTTTCAGCCTAAAGCTTTTTCCCCGTATCCCCCCAGGTGTCTGCAGGCTCAAAG
AGCAGCGAGAAGCGTTCAGAGGAAAGCGATCCCGTGCCACCTTCCCCGTGCCCGGGCTGTCCCCGCACGC
TGCCGGCTCGGGGATGCGGGGGGAGCGCCGGACCGGAGCGGAGCCCCGGGCGGCTCGCTGCTGCCCCCTA
GCGGGGGAGGGACGTAATTACATCCCTGGGGGCTTTGGGGGGGGGCTGTCCCCGTGAGCTCCCAGGCGCG
CCAACTCGGTACCGTATCGATGTCGACGTTAACGCTAGTGATATCAACTTTGTATAGAAAAGTTGGCTCC
GAATTCGCCCTTGACAGCAGAGATCCAGTTTGGTTAATTAATTGGCTCCGGTGCCCGTCAGTGGGCAGAG
CGCACATCGCCCACAGTCCCCGAGAAGTTGTGGGGAGGGGTCGGCAATTGAACCGGTGCCTAGAGAAGGT
GGCGCGGGGTAAACTGGGAAAGTGATGTCGTGTACTGGCTCCGCCTTTTTCCCGAGGGTGGGGGAGAACC
GTATATAAGTGCAGTAGTCGCCGTGAACGTTCTTTTTCGCAACGGGTTTGCCGCCAGAACACAGGTAAGT
GCCGTGTGTGGTTCCCGCGGGCCTGGCCTCTTTACGGGTTATGGCCCTTGCGTGCCTTGAATTACTTCCA
CCTGGCTGCAGTACGTGATTCTTGATCCCGAGCTTCGGGTTGGAAGTGGGTGGGAGAGTTCGAGGCCTTG
CGCTTAAGGAGCCCCTTCGCCTCGTGCTTGAGTTGAGGCCTGGCCTGGGCGCTGGGGCCGCCGCGTGCGA
ATCTGGTGGCACCTTCGCGCCTGTCTCGCTGCTTTCGATAAGTCTCTAGCCATTTAAAATTTTTGATGAC
CTGCTGCGACGCTTTTTTTCTGGCAAGATAGTCTTGTAAATGCGGGCCAAGATCTGCACACTGGTATTTC
GGTTTTTGGGGCCGCGGGCGGCGACGGGGCCCGTGCGTCCCAGCGCACATGTTCGGCGAGGCGGGGCCTG
CGAGCGCGGCCACCGAGAATCGGACGGGGGTAGTCTCAAGCTGGCCGGCCTGCTCTGGTGCCTGGCCTCG
CGCCGCCGTGTATCGCCCCGCCCTGGGCGGCAAGGCTGGCCCGGTCGGCACCAGTTGCGTGAGCGGAAAG
ATGGCCGCTTCCCGGCCCTGCTGCAGGGAGCTCAAAATGGAGGACGCGGCGCTCGGGAGAGCGGGCGGGT
GAGTCACCCACACAAAGGAAAAGGGCCTTTCCGTCCTCAGCCGTCGCTTCATGTGACTCCACGGAGTACC
GGGCGCCGTCCAGGCACCTCGATTAGTTCTCGAGCTTTTGGAGTACGTCGTCTTTAGGTTGGGGGGAGGG
GTTTTATGCGATGGAGTTTCCCCACACTGAGTGGGTGGAGACTGAAGTTAGGCCAGCTTGGCACTTGATG
TAATTCTCCTTGGAATTTGCCCTTTTTGAGTTTGGATCTTGGTTCATTCTCAAGCCTCAGACAGTGGTTC
AAAGTTTTTTTCTTCCATTTCAGGTGTCGTGAGAAGGGCGAATTCGACCCAAGTTTGTACAAAAAAGCAG
GCTCGCCACCATGGTGAGCAAGGGCGAGGAGCTGTTCACCGGGGTGGTGCCCATCCTGGTCGAGCTGGAC
GGCGACGTAAACGGCCACAAGTTCAGCGTGAGGGGCGAGGGCGAGGGCGATGCCACCAACGGCAAGCTGA
CCCTGAAGTTCATCTGCACCACCGGCAAGCTGCCCGTGCCCTGGCCCACCCTCGTGACCACCCTGAGCCA
CGGCGTGCAGTGCTTCGCCCGCTACCCCGACCACATGAAGCAGCACGACTTCTTCAAGTCCGCCATGCCC
GAAGGCTACGTCCAGGAGCGCACCATCTTCTTCAAGGACGACGGCACCTACAAGACCCGCGCCGAGGTGA
AGTTCGAGGGCGACACCCTAGTGAACCGCATCGAGCTGAAGGGCGTCGACTTCAAGGAGGACGGCAACAT
CCTGGGGCACAAGCTGGAGTACAACTTCAACAGCCACAACATCTATATCATGGCCGTCAAGCAGAAGAAC
GGCATCAAGGTGAACTTCAAGATCCGCCACAACGTGGAGGACGGCAGCGTGCAGCTCGCCGACCACTACC
AGCAGAACACCCCCATCGGCGACGGCCCCGTGCTGCTGCCCGACAGCCACTACCTGAGCACCCAGTCCGT
GCTGAGCAAAGACCCCAACGAGAAGCGCGATCACATGGTCCTGCTGGAGTTCCGCACCGCCGCCGGGATC
ACTCTCGGCATGGACGAGCTGTACAAGTAATACCACCCAGCTTTCTTGTACAAAGTGGTACGCGTGAATT
CACTCCTCAGGTGCAGGCTGCCTATCAGAAGGTGGTGGCTGGTGTGGCCAATGCCCTGGCTCACAAATAC
CACTGAGATCTTTTTCCCTCTGCCAAAAATTATGGGGACATCATGAAGCCCCTTGAGCATCTGACTTCTG
GCTAATAAAGGAAATTTATTTTCATTGCAATAGTGTGTTGGAATTTTTTGTGTCTCTCACTCGGAAGGAC
ATATGGGAGGGCAAATCATTTAAAACATCAGAATGAGTATTTGGTTTAGAGTTTGGCAACATATGCCCAT
ATGCTGGCTGCCATGAACAAAGGTTGGCTATAAAGAGGTCATCAGTATATGAAACAGCCCCCTGCTGTCC
ATTCCTTATTCCATAGAAAAGCCTTGACTTGAGGTTAGATTTTTTTTATATTTTGTTTTGTGTTATTTTT
TTCTTTAACATCCCTAAAATTTTCCTTACATGTTTTACTAGCCAGATTTTTCCTCCTCTCCTGACTACTC
CCAGTCATAGCTGTCCCTCTTCTCTTATGGAGATCCCTCGACCTGCAGCCCAAGCTTGGCGTAATCATGG
TCATAGCTGTTTCCTGTGTGAAATTGTTATCCGCTCACAATTCCACACAACATACGAGCCGGAAGCATAA
AGTGTAAAGCCTGGGGTGCCTAATGAGTGAGCTAACTCACATTAATTGCGTTGCGCTCACTGCCCGCTTT
CCAGTCGGGAAACCTGTCGTGCCAGCGGATCGACAGTACTAAGCTTGGTCTAATACCCAATCTCTCGTCT
TATCCAGATGTTTTATACGCCTCTGGCCCGTGTCTCAAAATCTCTGATGTTACATTGCACAAGATAAAAT
AATATCATCATGAACAATAAAACTGTCTGCTTACATAAACAGTAATACAAGGGGTGTTATGAGCCATATT
CAACGGGAAACGTCGAGGCCGCGATTAAATTCCAACATGGATGCTGATTTATATGGGTATAAATGGGCTC
GCGATAATGTCGGGCAATCAGGTGCGACAATCTATCGCTTGTATGGGAAGCCCGATGCGCCAGAGTTGTT
TCTGAAACATGGCAAAGGTAGCGTTGCCAATGATGTTACAGATGAGATGGTCAGACTAAACTGGCTGACG
GAATTTATGCCTCTTCCGACCATCAAGCATTTTATCCGTACTCCTGATGATGCATGGTTACTCACCACTG
CGATCCCCGGAAAAACAGCATTCCAGGTATTAGAAGAATATCCTGATTCAGGTGAAAATATTGTTGATGC
GCTGGCAGTGTTCCTGCGCCGGTTGCATTCGATTCCTGTTTGTAATTGTCCTTTTAACAGCGATCGCGTA
TTTCGTCTCGCTCAGGCGCAATCACGAATGAATAACGGTTTGGTTGATGCGAGTGATTTTGATGACGAGC
GTAATGGCTGGCCTGTTGAACAAGTCTGGAAAGAAATGCATAAACTTTTGCCATTCTCACCGGATTCAGT
CGTCACTCATGGTGATTTCTCACTTGATAACCTTATTTTTGACGAGGGGAAATTAATAGGTTGTATTGAT
GTTGGACGAGTCGGAATCGCAGACCGATACCAGGATCTTGCCATCCTATGGAACTGCCTCGGTGAGTTTT
CTCCTTCATTACAGAAACGGCTTTTTCAAAAATATGGTATTGATAATCCTGATATGAATAAATTGCAGTT
TCATTTGATGCTCGATGAGTTTTTCTAATCAGAATTGGTTAATTGGTTGTAACACTGGCAGAGCATTACG
CTGACTTGACGGGACGGCGCAAGCTCATGACCAAAATCCCTTAACGTGAGTTACGCGTCGTTCCACTGAG
CGTCAGAGGTATCACTAGTATTACAGAGGTAAGTTATAACAGTCGCCTAACCC
