>Addgene plasmid #103554 | LSB-hsa-miR-485-5p | depositor partial sequence | sequence record 196157 | hsa-miR-485-5p target
GAATTCATCACGGCCAGCCTCT
